Addgene plasmid #27159: pCGN-ELK-1 R mut
Purpose: For mammalian expression of human Elk-1 with an HA tag and a mutation in the R repression domain
Depositing lab: Ron Prywes. Depositing organization: Columbia University. Publication: Activation and repression of cellular immediate early genes by serum response factor cofactors. Lee SM, Vasishtha M, Prywes R. J Biol Chem. 2010 Jul 16. 285(29):22036-49. 10.1074/jbc.M110.108878 PubMed 20466732.
Backbone
  Vector backbone: pCGN
  Vector type: Mammalian Expression
Growth in bacteria
  Bacterial resistance: Ampicillin, 100 μg/mL
  Growth temperature: 37°C
  Growth strain: DH5alpha
  Copy number: High Copy
Gene/Insert
  Gene/Insert name: ELK1
  Species: H. sapiens (human)
  Mutation: R box mutant: K249A/V250A/E251A
  Entrez Gene: ELK1
  Tag / fusion protein: HA (N terminal on insert)
  Cloning method: Restriction Enzyme; 5′ cloning site XbaI (not destroyed); 3′ cloning site BamHI (not destroyed)
  Sequencing primers: 5′ CMV-F
Terms and licenses: Academic/Nonprofit Terms; Industry Terms: Not Available to Industry
How to cite: pCGN-ELK-1 R mut was a gift from Ron Prywes (Addgene plasmid # 27159 ; http://n2t.net/addgene:27159 ; RRID:Addgene_27159)
