[The description below was written by a language model from this plasmid's Addgene catalogue record.]
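Description:
pCGN-ELK-1 R mut is a mammalian expression plasmid built on the pCGN backbone that encodes human ELK1 carrying an N-terminal HA epitope tag. It is propagated in E. coli as a high-copy plasmid under ampicillin selection. The record lists no mammalian selection marker, and no feature table is provided, so the origin of replication, polyadenylation signal and other backbone elements are not documented here. The promoter is also not stated explicitly. However, the listed 5′ sequencing primer is a CMV forward primer, which suggests that a CMV promoter lies upstream of the insert. The ELK1 coding sequence was inserted by restriction cloning between XbaI and BamHI sites, both of which were preserved, so the insert can be excised or exchanged.

The defining feature of the insert is a triple alanine substitution, K249A/V250A/E251A, in the R box, the repression domain of Elk-1. Elk-1 is an ETS-family ternary complex factor that acts as a cofactor of serum response factor at the promoters of immediate early genes. Mutating the R motif is intended to disable its repressive function while leaving the rest of the protein intact. The HA tag allows the exogenous protein to be detected or immunoprecipitated with anti-HA antibodies and distinguished from endogenous Elk-1. According to the stated purpose and the associated study on activation and repression of cellular immediate early genes by SRF cofactors, the construct is used in transfected mammalian cells. There its effect on target gene regulation would typically be compared with that of wild-type Elk-1 to assess the contribution of the R domain.
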