>Addgene plasmid #27159 | pCGN-ELK-1 R mut | addgene partial sequence | sequence record 33466 | 27159 with Bglob-intron-R
AAGACATCAAGGGTCCCCAAACTCACCCTGAAGTTCTCAGGATCCCCACCCCACCACAATCAGAGCATGA
GTCTTTCAGTTGAACTATGTTTCTCCTTGAGATGGCTGGCTGGAGAGAGCATGGATGGAGTGACCCCAGA
AGGGGTGGTGGTGGTGGTGGTAGTAGTCATGGCTTCTGGGGCCCTGGGGAGAGCACCACGGGGGTCGAGA
GGCCATCCACGCTGATAGAAGGGATGTGCACCTGGGCGCTGCCACTGGATGGAAACTGGAAGGAGAGCTT
GGCCGGGCTACGGGGCGCAATGGGACTCAGGGTGCTCCAGAAGTGAATGCTAGGAGGCAGCGAGCTGGGT
GTCAGCAGCACCGGGGTCAATGTATGCGTAGGAAGCAGGGATGGGGTCAGCGCCGGCCCCGGAGCCTGGA
GGCCGGAGCCACTTCCCGATCCTGGGGTCCGTTCGGGTCCCGGCCCACCTAGCAGGCTCGGGCTGAGTGG
AAGCTCTAGGTCCCGGGGCTTCCGGCCCTTCTGCGGCTGGGAGATCTCAGGGCTGGAAGCCGCATGGCCG
CCCGCCTGCCCTGCGGTGTCCATAACAACCGCGGGCAGCCGGGCTGGCACGCCCTCCTGTGGAGGGACTT
CTGGCTCGGCCTTGGTGGTTTCTGGCACAAACCCTCTCTCCCCCGCAACTTCCAACTCTTCCTTGGGCCC
TGCTGCTGCCACTTCTGGGGGCAAAGCCCGGCCCAAACCCGGCTCCACATTAAGCTCTTCCGATTTCAGG
TTTGGGGCCTCGGGCGGGGTCAGGATGACCTGCAAAAGCAAGCCGGCCTCTTCAGCCTCCAGACAGGCCT
CCAAGGG
