>Addgene plasmid #27159 | pCGN-ELK-1 R mut | addgene partial sequence | sequence record 33467 | 27159 with Bglob-pA-R
CATTGGCCACACCAGCCACCACCTTCTGATAGGCAGCCTGCACCTGAGGAGTGAATTCTTTGCCAAAATG
ATGAGACAGCACAACAACCAGCACGTTGCCCAGGAGCTGTAGGAAAGAGAAGAAGGCATGAACATGGTTA
GCAGAGGGGCCCGGTTTGGACTCAGAGTATTTTATCCTCATCTCAAACAGTGTATATCATTGTAACCATA
AAGAGAAAGGCAGGATGATGACCAGGGTGTAGTTGTTTCTACCAATAAGAATATTTCCACGCCAGCCAGA
ATTTATATGCAGAAATATTCTACCTTATCATTTAATTATAACAATTGTTCTCTAAAACTGTGCTGAAGTA
CAATATAATATACCCTGATTGCCTTGAAAAAAAAGTGATTAGAGAAAGTACTTACAATCTGACAAATAAA
CAAAAGTGAATTTAAAAATTCGTTACAAATGCAAGCTAAAGTTTAACGAAAAAGTTACAGAAAATGAAAA
GAAAATAAGAGGAGACAATGGTTGTCAACAGAGTAGAAAGTGAAAGAAACAAAATTATCATGAGGGTCCA
TGGTGATACAAGGGACATCTTCCCATTCTAAACAACACCCTGAAAACTTTGCCCCCTCCATATAACATGA
ATTTTACAATAGCGAAAAAGAAAGAACAATCAAGGGTCCCCAAACTCACCCTGAAGTTCTCAGGATCCCC
ACCCCACCACAATCAGAGCATGAGTCTTTCAGTTGAACTATGTTTCTCCTTGAGATGGCTGGCTGGAGAG
AGCATGGATGGAGTGACCCCAGAAGGGGTGGTGGTGGTGGTGGTAGTAGTCATGGCTTCTGGGGCCCTGG
GGAGAGCACCACGGGGGTCGAGAGGCCATCCACGCTGATAGAA
