>Addgene plasmid #27159 | pCGN-ELK-1 R mut | addgene partial sequence | sequence record 33468 | 27159 with CMV-F
CGTGGGTTTAGCAGAGCTGTTAGTGAACCGTCAGATCGCCTGGAGACGCCATCCACGCTGTTTTGACCTC
CATAGAAGACACCGGGACCGATCCAGCCTCCGGGGGATCTTGGTGGCGTGAAACTCCCGCACCTCTTCGG
CCAGCGCCTTGTAGAAGCGCGTATGGCTTCTAGCTATCCTTATGACGTGCCTGACTATGCCAGCCTGGGA
GGACCTTCTAGAATGGACCCATCTGTGACGCTGTGGCAGTTTCTGCTGCAGCTGCTGAGAGAGCAAGGCA
ATGGCCACATCATCTCCTGGACTTCACGGGATGGTGGTGAATTCAAGCTGGTGGATGCAGAGGAGGTGGC
CCGGCTGTGGGGACTACGCAAGAACAAGACCAACATGAATTACGACAAGCTCAGCCGGGCCTTGCGGTAC
TACTATGACAAGAACATCATCCGCAAGGTGAGCGGCCAGAAGTTCGTCTACAAGTTTGTGTCCTACCCTG
AGGTCGCAGGGTGCTCCACTGAGGACTGCCCGCCCCAGCCAGAGGTGTCTGTTACCTCCACCATGCCAAA
TGTGGCCCCTGCTGCTATACATGCCGCCCCAGGGGACACTGTCTCTGGAAAGCCAGGCACACCCAAGGGT
GCAGGAATGGCAGGCCCAGGCGGTTTGGCACGCAGCAGCCGGAACGAGTACATGCGCTCGGGCCTCTATT
CCACCTTCACCATCCAGTCTCTGCAGCCGCAGCCACCCCCTCATCCTCGGCCTGCTGTGGTGCTCCCCAA
TGCAGCTCCTGCAGGGGCAGCAGCGCCCCCCTCGGGGAGCAGGAGCACCAGTCCAAGCCCCTTGGAGGCC
TGTCTGGAGGCTGAAGAGGCCGGCTTGCCTCTGCAGGTCATCCTGACCCCGCCCGA
